Addgene plasmid #43532: III-ATGC
Depositing lab: Chad Cowan & Kiran Musunuru. Depositing organization: Harvard University. Publication: A TALEN Genome-Editing System for Generating Human Stem Cell-Based Disease Models. Ding Q, Lee YK, Schaefer EA, Peters DT, Veres A, Kim K, Kuperwasser N, Motola DL, Meissner TB, Hendriks WT, Trevisan M, Gupta RM, Moisan A, Banks E, Friesen M, Schinzel RT, Xia F, Tang A, Xia Y, Figueroa E, Wann A, Ahfeldt T, Daheron L, Zhang F, Rubin LL, Peng LF, Chung RT, Musunuru K, Cowan CA. Cell Stem Cell. 2012 Dec 12. pii: S1934-5909(12)00645-5. doi: 10.1016/j.stem.2012.11.011. PubMed 23246482.
Backbone
  Vector backbone: pCRII-TOPO
  Backbone manufacturer: Invitrogen
  Backbone size w/o insert (bp): 3973
  Vector type: Bacterial Cloning
Growth in bacteria
  Bacterial resistance: Ampicillin and Kanamycin, 100 & 50 μg/mL
  Growth temperature: 37°C
  Growth strain: Top10
  Copy number: High Copy
Gene/Insert
  Gene/Insert name: III-ATGC
  Species: Synthetic
  Insert size (bp): 426
  Cloning method: TOPO Cloning
  Sequencing primers: 5′ T7; 3′ M13-rev
Terms and licenses: Academic/Nonprofit Terms; Industry Terms: Not Available to Industry
How to cite: III-ATGC was a gift from Chad Cowan & Kiran Musunuru (Addgene plasmid # 43532 ; http://n2t.net/addgene:43532 ; RRID:Addgene_43532)
