[The description below was written by a language model from this plasmid's Addgene catalogue record.]
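Description:
III-ATGC is a bacterial cloning plasmid built on the commercial pCRII-TOPO backbone (about 4.0 kb without insert), into which a 426 bp synthetic fragment was introduced by TOPO cloning. It is maintained at high copy in E. coli and carries dual selection for ampicillin and kanamycin, consistent with the two resistance markers standard to this backbone. No feature table accompanies the record, so other backbone elements such as the replication origin are not itemised. The listed sequencing primers (T7 on the 5′ side and M13 reverse on the 3′ side) show that the insert sits in the usual cloning site between these flanking primer sites, which allows it to be verified from either direction.

The record describes the insert only by its name and as synthetic, and it does not explain its composition. The plasmid was deposited in connection with a TALEN genome-editing system developed for generating human stem cell-based disease models. Given that context, the name plausibly denotes a pre-assembled module of TAL effector repeats recognising the four-base sequence A-T-G-C, with "III" indicating its position in a hierarchical assembly scheme, and the insert size is roughly in line with four repeat units. This interpretation is inferred rather than stated in the catalogue fields. The plasmid has no stated eukaryotic promoter, tag or reporter and is classed purely as a cloning vector. It is therefore best regarded as a storage and source plasmid from a library of building blocks, from which the fragment would be taken for assembly into full-length TALEN constructs, not as something expressed directly in cells.
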