>Addgene plasmid #43532 | III-ATGC | depositor partial sequence | sequence record 58797 | III-ATGC sequence 426 bps
CGTCTCGGCTCACCCCAGAGCAGGTCGTGGCAATCGCCTCCAACATTGGCGGGAAACAGGCACTCGAGAC
TGTCCAGCGCCTGCTTCCCGTGCTGTGCCAAGCGCACGGACTCACCCCAGAGCAGGTCGTGGCCATTGCC
TCGAATGGAGGGGGCAAACAGGCGTTGGAAACCGTACAACGATTGCTGCCGGTGCTGTGCCAAGCGCACG
GCCTCACCCCAGAGCAGGTCGTGGCAATCGCGAGCAATAACGGCGGAAAACAGGCTTTGGAAACGGTGCA
GAGGCTCCTTCCAGTGCTGTGCCAAGCGCACGGATTAACCCCAGAGCAGGTCGTGGCGATCGCAAGCCAC
GACGGAGGAAAGCAAGCCTTGGAAACAGTACAGAGGCTGTTGCCTGTGCTGTGCCAAGCGCACGGACTCA
GAGACG
