>Addgene plasmid #43532 | III-ATGC | addgene partial sequence | sequence record 61460 | M13-F20 5'-TGTAAAACGACGGCCAGT-3'
GGCGAATTGGGCCCTCTAGATGCATGCTCGAGCGGCCGCCAGTGTGATGGATATCTGCAGAATTCGCCCT
TGATGCCGTCCTAGCGCGTCTCGGCTCACCCCAGAGCAGGTCGTGGCAATCGCCTCCAACATTGGCGGGA
AACAGGCACTCGAGACTGTCCAGCGCCTGCTTCCCGTGCTGTGCCAAGCGCACGGACTCACCCCAGAGCA
GGTCGTGGCCATTGCCTCGAATGGAGGGGGCAAACAGGCGTTGGAAACCGTACAACGATTGCTGCCGGTG
CTGTGCCAAGCGCACGGCCTCACCCCAGAGCAGGTCGTGGCAATCGCGAGCAATAACGGCGGAAAACAGG
CTTTGGAAACGGTGCAGAGGCTCCTTCCAGTGCTGTGCCAAGCGCACGGATTAACCCCAGAGCAGGTCGT
GGCGATCGCAAGCCACGACGGAGGAAAGCAAGCCTTGGAAACAGTACAGAGGCTGTTGCCTGTGCTGTGC
CAAGCGCACGGACTCAGAGACGTGGGCACAGGAAAGATACTTAAGGGCGAATTCCAGCACACTGGCGGCC
GTTACTAGTGGATCCGAGCTCGGTACCAAGCTTGATGCATAGCTTGAGTATTCTATAGTGTCACCTAAAT
AGCTTGGCGTAATCATGGTCATAGCTGTTTCCTGTGTGAAATTGTTATCCGCTCACAATTCCACACAACA
TACGAGCCGGAAGCATAAAGTGTAAAGCCTGGGGTGCCTAATGAGTGAGCTAACTCACATTAATTGCGTT
GCGCTCACTGCCCGCTTTCCAGTCGGGAAACCTGTCGTGCCAGCTGCATTAATGAATCGGCCAACGCGCG
GGGAGAGGCGGTTTGC
